Addgene plasmid #66794: pAAV-cFos-tTA-pA
Purpose: Expresses TetActivator protein under the control of the c-fos promoter for use in TetTaging
Depositing lab: William Wisden. Depositing organization: Imperial College London. Publication: Neuronal ensembles sufficient for recovery sleep and the sedative actions of alpha2 adrenergic agonists. Zhang Z, Ferretti V, Guntan I, Moro A, Steinberg EA, Ye Z, Zecharia AY, Yu X, Vyssotski AL, Brickley SG, Yustos R, Pillidge ZE, Harding EC, Wisden W, Franks NP. Nat Neurosci. 2015 Apr;18(4):553-61. doi: 10.1038/nn.3957. Epub 2015 Feb 23. PubMed 25706476.
Backbone
  Vector backbone: pUC
  Backbone size w/o insert (bp): 3600
  Total vector size (bp): 6673
  Vector type: Mammalian Expression, AAV
Growth in bacteria
  Bacterial resistance: Ampicillin, 100 μg/mL
  Growth temperature: 37°C
  Growth strain: NEB Stable
  Copy number: High Copy
Gene/Insert
  Gene/Insert name: cfos promoter linked to the tet activator gene
  Species: Synthetic
  Insert size (bp): 1945
  Tag / fusion protein: no
  Cloning method: Restriction Enzyme; 5′ cloning site PacI (unknown if destroyed); 3′ cloning site NotI (unknown if destroyed)
  Sequencing primers: 5′ GACCATCTCCGAAATCCTACACG; 3′ ACAAAGGCATTAAAGCAGCGTATCCACAT
Resource information
  A portion of this plasmid was derived from a plasmid made by: cfos-tTA was taken from Addgene plasmid ID #: 34856
Terms and licenses: Academic/Nonprofit Terms; Industry Terms: Not Available to Industry
How to cite: pAAV-cFos-tTA-pA was a gift from William Wisden (Addgene plasmid # 66794 ; http://n2t.net/addgene:66794 ; RRID:Addgene_66794)
