[The description below was written by a language model from this plasmid's Addgene catalogue record and the feature table of its GenBank file.]
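Description:
pAAV-cFos-tTA-pA is an AAV transfer plasmid on a pUC-type backbone, intended for packaging into recombinant adeno-associated virus and delivery to mammalian cells, in particular neurons. It is propagated in E. coli through a high-copy ColE1/pUC origin and selected with ampicillin via the bla gene. The catalogue lists a total size of about 6.7 kb, which agrees closely with the 6,685 bp sequence record.

The payload is a roughly 1.9 kb synthetic cassette in which the activity-dependent c-fos promoter drives the tetracycline transactivator (tTA), taken from an earlier cfos-tTA plasmid and inserted between PacI and NotI sites. Neither the c-fos promoter nor the tTA coding sequence is annotated as such in the feature table. The automated annotation instead marks surrounding elements: one AAV2 ITR upstream of the cassette (a second ITR is not annotated), a chimeric intron, an SV40 small t intron, a WPRE that enhances transcript stability and expression, and a bGH polyadenylation signal. An SV40 origin lies outside this region. Short matches labelled T2A, SV40 NLS, FLAG, HA and protease sites also appear, but the catalogue states that the insert carries no tag, so their functional relevance is unclear.

The construct is used for "TetTagging": neurons active during a given period induce c-fos-driven tTA, which can then switch on a co-delivered tetracycline-responsive (TRE) transgene, with doxycycline normally used to gate the labelling window. The associated work applied this approach to neuronal ensembles involved in recovery sleep and sedation by alpha2 adrenergic agonists.
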