LOCUS       Exported 6685 bp ds-DNA circular SYN 12-MAY-2021
DEFINITION  Expresses TetActivator protein under the control of the c-fos
            promoter for use in TetTaging.
ACCESSION   .
VERSION     .
KEYWORDS    pAAV-cFos-tTA-pA
SOURCE      synthetic DNA construct
  ORGANISM  synthetic DNA construct
REFERENCE   1 (bases 1 to 6685)
  AUTHORS   Zhang Z, Ferretti V, Guntan I, Moro A, Steinberg EA, Ye Z, Zecharia
            AY, Yu X, Vyssotski AL, Brickley SG, Yustos R, Pillidge ZE, Harding
            EC, Wisden W, Franks NP
  TITLE     Neuronal ensembles sufficient for recovery sleep and the sedative
            actions of alpha2 adrenergic agonists.
  JOURNAL   Nat Neurosci. 2015 Apr;18(4):553-61. doi: 10.1038/nn.3957. Epub 2015
            Feb 23.
  PUBMED    25706476
REFERENCE   2 (bases 1 to 6685)
  AUTHORS   .
  TITLE     Direct Submission
  JOURNAL   Exported May 12, 2021 from SnapGene Server 1.1.58
            http://www.snapgene.com
FEATURES             Location/Qualifiers
     source          1..6685
                     /organism="synthetic DNA construct"
                     /mol_type="other DNA"
     primer_bind     complement(30..52)
                     /label=pGEX 3'
                     /note="pGEX vectors, reverse primer"
     primer_bind     152..171
                     /label=pRS-marker
                     /note="pRS vectors, use to sequence yeast selectable
                     marker"
     primer_bind     385..404
                     /label=pBRrevBam
                     /note="pBR322 vectors, tet region, downstream of BamHI,
                     reverse primer"
     promoter        694..712
                     /label=SP6 promoter
                     /note="promoter for bacteriophage SP6 RNA polymerase"
     repeat_region   733..862
                     /label=AAV2 ITR
     CDS             903..956
                     /codon_start=1
                     /product="2A peptide from Thosea asigna virus capsid
                     protein"
                     /label=T2A
                     /note="Eukaryotic ribosomes fail to insert a peptide bond
                     between the Gly and Pro residues, yielding separate
                     polypeptides."
                     /translation="EGRGSLLTCGDVEENPGP"
     CDS             complement(1754..1765)
                     /codon_start=1
                     /product="WELQut protease recognition and cleavage site"
                     /label=WELQut site
                     /translation="WELQ"
     intron          1823..2052
                     /label=chimeric intron
                     /note="chimera between introns from adenovirus and
                     immunoglobulin heavy chain genes"
     primer_bind     2035..2054
                     /label=pMT2-F
                     /note="Synthetic intron, forward primer"
     CDS             2722..2742
                     /codon_start=1
                     /product="nuclear localization signal of SV40 (simian virus
                     40) large T antigen"
                     /label=SV40 NLS
                     /translation="PKKKRKV"
     CDS             2743..2766
                     /codon_start=1
                     /product="FLAG(R) epitope tag, followed by an enterokinase
                     cleavage site"
                     /label=FLAG
                     /translation="DYKDDDDK"
     CDS             2900..2926
                     /codon_start=1
                     /product="HA (human influenza hemagglutinin) epitope tag"
                     /label=HA
                     /translation="YPYDVPDYA"
     promoter        complement(2996..3014)
                     /label=SP6 promoter
                     /note="promoter for bacteriophage SP6 RNA polymerase"
     intron          3098..3163
                     /label=small t intron
                     /note="SV40 (simian virus 40) small t antigen intron"
     misc_feature    3216..3804
                     /label=WPRE
                     /note="woodchuck hepatitis virus posttranscriptional
                     regulatory element"
     primer_bind     complement(3269..3289)
                     /label=WPRE-R
                     /note="WPRE, reverse primer"
     CDS             complement(3687..3698)
                     /codon_start=1
                     /product="Factor Xa recognition and cleavage site"
                     /label=Factor Xa site
                     /translation="IEGR"
     primer_bind     complement(3831..3848)
                     /label=BGH-rev
                     /note="Bovine growth hormone terminator, reverse primer.
                     Also called BGH reverse"
     polyA_signal    3837..4061
                     /label=bGH poly(A) signal
                     /note="bovine growth hormone polyadenylation signal"
     rep_origin      4285..4420
                     /label=SV40 ori
                     /note="SV40 origin of replication"
     primer_bind     complement(4339..4358)
                     /label=SV40pro-F
                     /note="SV40 promoter/origin, forward primer"
     primer_bind     4606..4626
                     /label=pBABE 3'
                     /note="SV40 enhancer, reverse primer for pBABE vectors"
     primer_bind     complement(4696..4713)
                     /label=L4440
                     /note="L4440 vector, forward primer"
     rep_origin      complement(4867..5455)
                     /direction=LEFT
                     /label=ori
                     /note="high-copy-number ColE1/pMB1/pBR322/pUC origin of
                     replication"
     primer_bind     complement(4947..4966)
                     /label=pBR322ori-F
                     /note="pBR322 origin, forward primer"
     CDS             complement(5626..6486)
                     /codon_start=1
                     /gene="bla"
                     /product="beta-lactamase"
                     /label=AmpR
                     /note="confers resistance to ampicillin, carbenicillin, and
                     related antibiotics"
                     /translation="MSIQHFRVALIPFFAAFCLPVFAHPETLVKVKDAEDQLGARVGYI
                     ELDLNSGKILESFRPEERFPMMSTFKVLLCGAVLSRIDAGQEQLGRRIHYSQNDLVEYS
                     PVTEKHLTDGMTVRELCSAAITMSDNTAANLLLTTIGGPKELTAFLHNMGDHVTRLDRW
                     EPELNEAIPNDERDTTMPVAMATTLRKLLTGELLTLASRQQLIDWMEADKVAGPLLRSA
                     LPAGWFIADKSGAGERGSRGIIAALGPDGKPSRIVVIYTTGSQATMDERNRQIAEIGAS
                     LIKHW"
     primer_bind     6249..6268
                     /label=Amp-R
                     /note="Ampicillin resistance gene, reverse primer"
     promoter        complement(6487..6591)
                     /gene="bla"
                     /label=AmpR promoter
     primer_bind     6659..6677
                     /label=pBRforEco
                     /note="pBR322 vectors, upsteam of EcoRI site, forward
                     primer"
ORIGIN
        1 ctcgcgcgtt tcggtgatga cggtgaaaac ctctgacaca tgcagctccc ggagacggtc
       61 acagcttgtc tgtaagcgga tgccgggagc agacaagccc gtcagggcgc gtcagcgggt
      121 gttggcgggt gtcggggctg gcttaactat gcggcatcag agcagattgt actgagagtg
      181 caccattcga cgctctccct tatgcgactc ctgcattagg aagcagccca gtagtaggtt
      241 gaggccgttg agcaccgccg ccgcaaggaa tggtgcatgc aaggagatgg cgcccaacag
      301 tcccccggcc acggggcctg ccaccatacc cacgccgaaa caagcgctca tgagcccgaa
      361 gtggcgagcc cgatcttccc catcggtgat gtcggcgata taggcgccag caaccgcacc
      421 tgtggcgccg gtgatgccgg ccacgatgcg tccggcgtag aggatctggc tagcgatgac
      481 cctgctgatt ggttcgctga ccatttccgg gtgcgggacg gcgttaccag aaactcagaa
      541 ggttcgtcca accaaaccga ctctgacgac agtttacgat agagatgata gggtctgctt
      601 cagtaagcca gatgctacac aattaggctt gtacatattg tcgttagaac gcggctacaa
      661 ttaatacata accttatgta tcatacacat acgatttagg tgacactata gaatacacgg
      721 aattaattct agctgcgcgc tcgctcgctc actgaggccg cccgggcaaa gcccgggcgt
      781 cgggcgacct ttggtcgccc ggcctcagtg agcgagcgag cgcgcagaga gggagtggcc
      841 aactccatca ctaggggttc cttgtagtta atgattaacc cgccatgcta cttatctacc
      901 tcgagggcag aggaagtctt ctaacatgcg gtgacgtgga ggagaatccc ggccctgcac
      961 cgggatccac catggtgagc aagggcgagg agctgttcac cggggtggtg cccatcctgg
     1021 tcgagctgga cggttaatta agccagacgg ccgcagcttt cctttaggaa cagaggcttc
     1081 gagcctttaa ggctgcgtac ttgcttctcc taataccaga gactcaaaaa aaaaaaaaaa
     1141 gttccagatt gctggacaat gacccgggtc tcatcccttg accctgggaa ccgggtccac
     1201 attgaatcag gtgcgaatgt tcgctcgcct tctctgcctt tcccgcctcc cctcccccgg
     1261 ccgcggcccc ggttcccccc ctgcgctgca ccctcagagt tggctgcagc cggcgagctg
     1321 ttcccgtcaa tccctccctc ctttacacag gatgtccata ttaggacatc tgcgtcagca
     1381 ggtttccacg gccggtccct gttgttctgg gggggggacc atctccgaaa tcctacacgc
     1441 ggaaggtcta ggagaccccc taagatccca aatgtgaaca ctcataggtg aaagatgtat
     1501 gccaagacgg gggttgaaag cctggggcgt agagttgacg acagagcgcc cgcagagggc
     1561 cttggggcgc gcttcccccc ccttccagtt ccgcccagtg acgtaggaag tccatccatt
     1621 cacagcgctt ctataaaggc gccagctgag gcgcctacta ctccaaccgc gactgcagcg
     1681 agcaactgag aagactggat agagccggcg gttccgcgaa cgagcagtga ccgcgctccc
     1741 acccagctct gctctgcagc tcccaccagt gtctggccgc atcgattcta gaattcgctg
     1801 tctgcgaggg ccagctgttg gggtgagtac tccctctcaa aagcgggcat gacttctgcg
     1861 ctaagattgt cagtttccaa aaacgaggag gatttgatat tcacctggcc cgcggtgatg
     1921 cctttgaggg tggccgcgtc catctggtca gaaaagacaa tctttttgtt gtcaagcttg
     1981 aggtgtggca ggcttgagat ctggccatac acttgagtga caatgacatc cactttgcct
     2041 ttctctccac aggtgtccac tcccaggtcc aactgcagcc caagcggatc ggccgccacc
     2101 atgtcccgcc tggacaagtc caaggtgatc aactccgccc tggagctgct gaacgaggtg
     2161 ggcatcgagg gcctgaccac ccgcaagctg gcccagaagc tgggcgtgga gcagcccacc
     2221 ctgtactggc acgtgaagaa caagcgcgcc ctgctggacg ccctggccat cgagatgctg
     2281 gaccgccacc acacccactt ctgccccctg gagggcgagt cctggcagga cttcctgcgc
     2341 aacaacgcca agtccttccg ctgcgcactg ctgtcccacc gcgacggcgc caaggtgcac
     2401 ctgggcaccc gccccaccga gaagcagtac gagaccctgg agaaccagct ggccttcctg
     2461 tgccagcagg gcttctccct ggagaacgcc ctgtacgccc tgtccgccgt gggccacttc
     2521 accctgggct gcgtgctgga ggaccaggag caccaggtgg ccaaggagga gcgcgagacc
     2581 cccaccaccg actccatgcc ccccctgctg cgccaggcca tcgagctgtt cgaccaccag
     2641 ggcgccgagc ccgccttcct gttcggcctg gagctgatca tctgcggcct ggagaagcag
     2701 ctgaagtgcg agtccggctc ccccaagaag aagcgcaagg tcgactacaa ggacgacgac
     2761 gacaagccgg ccgacgccct ggacgacttc gacctggaca tgctgccggc cgacgccctg
     2821 gacgacttcg acctggacat gctgccggcc gacgccctgg acgacttcga cctggacatg
     2881 ctgtgataag gatctcgact atccgtacga cgtaccagac tacgcactcg actaagaatt
     2941 atccatccat cacactggcg gccggccgct cgagcatgca tctagagggc cctattctat
     3001 agtgtcacct aaatgctaga ggatctttgt gaaggaacct tacttctgtg gtgtgacata
     3061 attggacaaa ctacctacag agatttaaag ctctaaggta aatataaaat ttttaagtgt
     3121 ataatgtgtt aaactactga ttctaattgt ttgtgtattt tagattccaa cctatggaac
     3181 tgatgagcgg ccgcaagctt taacagctta tcgataatca acctctggat tacaaaattt
     3241 gtgaaagatt gactggtatt cttaactatg ttgctccttt tacgctatgt ggatacgctg
     3301 ctttaatgcc tttgtatcat gctattgctt cccgtatggc tttcattttc tcctccttgt
     3361 ataaatcctg gttgctgtct ctttatgagg agttgtggcc cgttgtcagg caacgtggcg
     3421 tggtgtgcac tgtgtttgct gacgcaaccc ccactggttg gggcattgcc accacctgtc
     3481 agctcctttc cgggactttc gctttccccc tccctattgc cacggcggaa ctcatcgccg
     3541 cctgccttgc ccgctgctgg acaggggctc ggctgttggg cactgacaat tccgtggtgt
     3601 tgtcggggaa atcatcgtcc tttccttggc tgctcgcctg tgttgccacc tggattctgc
     3661 gcgggacgtc cttctgctac gtcccttcgg ccctcaatcc agcggacctt ccttcccgcg
     3721 gcctgctgcc ggctctgcgg cctcttccgc gtcttcgcct tcgccctcag acgagtcgga
     3781 tctccctttg ggccgcctcc ccgcatcgat accgtcgact cgctgatcag cctcgactgt
     3841 gccttctagt tgccagccat ctgttgtttg cccctccccc gtgccttcct tgaccctgga
     3901 aggtgccact cccactgtcc tttcctaata aaatgaggaa attgcatcgc attgtctgag
     3961 taggtgtcat tctattctgg ggggtggggt ggggcaggac agcaaggggg aggattggga
     4021 agacaatagc aggcatgctg gggatgcggt gggctctatg gcttctgagg cggaaagaac
     4081 cagctggggc tcgactagag catggctacg tagataagta gcatggcggg ttaatcatta
     4141 actacaagga acccctagtg atggagttgg ccactccctc tctgcgcgct cgctcgctca
     4201 ctgaggccgg gcgaccaaag gtcgcccgac gcccgggcgg cctcagtgag cgagcgagcg
     4261 cgcagagctt tttgcaaaag cctaggcctc caaaaaagcc tcctcactac ttctggaata
     4321 gctcagaggc cgaggcggcc tcggcctctg cataaataaa aaaaattagt cagccatggg
     4381 gcggagaatg ggcggaactg ggcggagtta ggggcgggat gggcggagtt aggggcggga
     4441 tgggcggagt taggggcggg actatggttg ctgactaatt gagatgcatg ctttgcatac
     4501 ttctgcctgc tggggagcct ggggactttc tacacctggt tgctgactaa ttgagatgca
     4561 tgctttgcat acttctgcct gctggggagc ctggggactt tccacaccct aactgacaca
     4621 cattccacag ctgcattaat gaatcggcca acgcgcgggg agaggcggtt tgcgtattgg
     4681 gcgctcttcc gcttcctcgc tcactgactc gctgcgctcg gtcgttcggc tgcggcgagc
     4741 ggtatcagct cactcaaagg cggtaatacg gttatccaca gaatcagggg ataacgcagg
     4801 aaagaacatg tgagcaaaag gccagcaaaa ggccaggaac cgtaaaaagg ccgcgttgct
     4861 ggcgtttttc cataggctcc gcccccctga cgagcatcac aaaaatcgac gctcaagtca
     4921 gaggtggcga aacccgacag gactataaag ataccaggcg tttccccctg gaagctccct
     4981 cgtgcgctct cctgttccga ccctgccgct taccggatac ctgtccgcct ttctcccttc
     5041 gggaagcgtg gcgctttctc atagctcacg ctgtaggtat ctcagttcgg tgtaggtcgt
     5101 tcgctccaag ctgggctgtg tgcacgaacc ccccgttcag cccgaccgct gcgccttatc
     5161 cggtaactat cgtcttgagt ccaacccggt aagacacgac ttatcgccac tggcagcagc
     5221 cactggtaac aggattagca gagcgaggta tgtaggcggt gctacagagt tcttgaagtg
     5281 gtggcctaac tacggctaca ctagaagaac agtatttggt atctgcgctc tgctgaagcc
     5341 agttaccttc ggaaaaagag ttggtagctc ttgatccggc aaacaaacca ccgctggtag
     5401 cggtggtttt tttgtttgca agcagcagat tacgcgcaga aaaaaaggat ctcaagaaga
     5461 tcctttgatc ttttctacgg ggtctgacgc tcagtggaac gaaaactcac gttaagggat
     5521 tttggtcatg agattatcaa aaaggatctt cacctagatc cttttaaatt aaaaatgaag
     5581 ttttaaatca atctaaagta tatatgagta aacttggtct gacagttacc aatgcttaat
     5641 cagtgaggca cctatctcag cgatctgtct atttcgttca tccatagttg cctgactccc
     5701 cgtcgtgtag ataactacga tacgggaggg cttaccatct ggccccagtg ctgcaatgat
     5761 accgcgagac ccacgctcac cggctccaga tttatcagca ataaaccagc cagccggaag
     5821 ggccgagcgc agaagtggtc ctgcaacttt atccgcctcc atccagtcta ttaattgttg
     5881 ccgggaagct agagtaagta gttcgccagt taatagtttg cgcaacgttg ttgccattgc
     5941 tacaggcatc gtggtgtcac gctcgtcgtt tggtatggct tcattcagct ccggttccca
     6001 acgatcaagg cgagttacat gatcccccat gttgtgcaaa aaagcggtta gctccttcgg
     6061 tcctccgatc gttgtcagaa gtaagttggc cgcagtgtta tcactcatgg ttatggcagc
     6121 actgcataat tctcttactg tcatgccatc cgtaagatgc ttttctgtga ctggtgagta
     6181 ctcaaccaag tcattctgag aatagtgtat gcggcgaccg agttgctctt gcccggcgtc
     6241 aatacgggat aataccgcgc cacatagcag aactttaaaa gtgctcatca ttggaaaacg
     6301 ttcttcgggg cgaaaactct caaggatctt accgctgttg agatccagtt cgatgtaacc
     6361 cactcgtgca cccaactgat cttcagcatc ttttactttc accagcgttt ctgggtgagc
     6421 aaaaacagga aggcaaaatg ccgcaaaaaa gggaataagg gcgacacgga aatgttgaat
     6481 actcatactc ttcctttttc aatattattg aagcatttat cagggttatt gtctcatgag
     6541 cggatacata tttgaatgta tttagaaaaa taaacaaata ggggttccgc gcacatttcc
     6601 ccgaaaagtg ccacctgacg tctaagaaaa cattattatc atgacattaa cctataaaaa
     6661 taggcgtatc acgaggccct ttcgt
//
