>Addgene plasmid #66794 | pAAV-cFos-tTA-pA | addgene partial sequence | sequence record 118446 | SV40-splice-R2 5'-CACAAACAATTAGAATCAGTAG-3'
TTATATTTACCTTAGAGCTTTAAATCTCTGTAGGTAGTTTGTCCAATTATGTCACACCACAGAAGTAAGG
TTCCTTCACAAAGATCCTCTAGCATTTAGGTGACACTATAGAATAGGGCCCTCTAGATGCATGCTCGAGC
GGCCGGCCGCCAGTGTGATGGATGGATAATTCTTAGTCGAGTGCGTAGTCTGGTACGTCGTACGGATAGT
CGAGATCCTTATCACAGCATGTCCAGGTCGAAGTCGTCCAGGGCGTCGGCCGGCAGCATGTCCAGGTCGA
AGTCGTCCAGGGCGTCGGCCGGCAGCATGTCCAGGTCGAAGTCGTCCAGGGCGTCGGCCGGCTTGTCGTC
GTCGTCCTTGTAGTCGACCTTGCGCTTCTTCTTGGGGGAGCCGGACTCGCACTTCAGCTGCTTCTCCAGG
CCGCAGATGATCAGCTCCAGGCCGAACAGGAAGGCGGGCTCGGCGCCCTGGTGGTCGAACAGCTCGATGG
CCTGGCGCAGCAGGGGGGGCATGGAGTCGGTGGTGGGGGTCTCGCGCTCCTCCTTGGCCACCTGGTGCTC
CTGGTCCTCCAGCACGCAGCCCAGGGTGAAGTGGCCCACGGCGGACAGGGCGTACAGGGCGTTCTCCAGG
GAGAAGCCCTGCTGGCACAGGAAGGCCAGCTGGTTCTCCAGGGTCTCGTACTGCTTCTCGGTGGGGCGGG
TGCCCAGGTGCACCTTGGCGCCGTCGCGGTGGGACAGCAGTGCGCAGCGGAAGGACTTGGCGTTGTTGCG
CAGGAAGTCCTGCCAGGACTCGCCCTCCAGGGGGCAGAAGTGGGTGTGGTGGCGGTCCAGCATCTCGATG
GCCAGGGCGTCCAGCAGG
