>Addgene plasmid #66794 | pAAV-cFos-tTA-pA | addgene partial sequence | sequence record 133512 | synth-int-R 5'-ggagtactcaccccaacagc-3'
GAATCGATGCGGCCAGACACTGGTGGGAGCTGCAGAGCAGAGCTGGGTGGGAGCGCGGTCACTGCTCGTT
CGCGGAACCGCCGGCTCTATCCAGTCTTCTCAGTTGCTCGCTGCAGTCGCGGTTGGAGTAGTAGGCGCCT
CAGCTGGCGCCTTTATAGAAGCGCTGTGAATGGATGGACTTCCTACGTCACTGGGCGGAACTGGAAGGGG
GGGGAAGCGCGCCCCAAGGCCCTCTGCGGGCGCTCTGTCGTCAACTCTACGCCCCAGGCTTTCAACCCCC
GTCTTGGCATACATCTTTCACCTATGAGTGTTCACATTTGGGATCTTAGGGGGTCTCCTAGACCTTCCGC
GTGTAGGATTTCGGAGATGGTCCCCCCCCCAGAACAACAGGGACCGGCCGTGGAAACCTGCTGACGCAGA
TGTCCTAATATGGACATCCTGTGTAAAGGAGGGAGGGATTGACGGGAACAGCTCGCCGGCTGCAGCCAAC
TCTGAGGGTGCAGCGCAGGGGGGGAACCGGGGCCGCGGCCGGGGGAGGGGAGGCGGGAAAGGCAGAGAAG
GCGAGCGAACATTCGCACCTGATTCAATGTGGACCCGGTTCCCAGGGTCAAGGGATGAGACCCGGGTCAT
TGTCCAGCAATCTGGAACTTTTTTTTTTTTTTTGAGTCTCTGGTATTAGGAGAAGCAAGTACGCAGCCTT
AAAGGCTCGAAGCCTCTGTTCCTAAAGGAAAGCTGCGGCCGTCTGGCTTAATTAACCGTCCAGCTCGACC
AGGATGGGCACCACCCCGGTGAACAGCTCCTCGCCCTTGCTCACCATGGTGGATCCCGGTGCAGGGCCGG
GATTCTCCTCCACGTCACCGCATGTTAGAAGACTTCCTCTGCCCTCGAGGTAGATAAGTAGCATGGCGGG
TTAATCATTAACTACAAGGAACCCCTAGTGATGGAGTTGGCCA
